>Addgene plasmid #14099 | pCR-BluntII-TOPO-RhoC | addgene partial sequence | sequence record 20302 | SP6 5'-ATTTAGGTGACACTATAG-3'
NNNNNNNNTTGGTACCGAGCTCGGANCCACTAGTAACGGCCGCCAGTGTGCTGGAATTCGCCCTTAAGGG
AGGGGGCATGTAGGAAAGGCCTTGGGGATCTCAGAGAATGGGACAGCCCCTCCGACGCTTGTTCTTGCGG
ACCTGGAGGCCAGCCCGAGTGGCCATCTCAAACACCTCCCGCACTCCCTCCTTGGTCTTGGCTGAGCACT
CAAGGTAGCCAAAGGCACTGATCCGGTTCGCCATGTCCCGGCCTTCCTCAGACCGAACGGGCTCCTGCTT
CATCTTGGCCAGCTCTCTCCTGGTGTGCTCGTCTTGCCTCAGGTCCTTCTTATTCCCCACCAGGATGATG
GGCACGTTGGGGCAGAAGTGCTTCACCTCTGGGGTCCACTTCTCAGGAATGTTTTCCAGGCTGTCAGGGC
TGTCGATGGAGAAGCACATGAGGATGACATCAGTGTCCGGGTAGGAGAGAGGCCGCAGTCGATCATAGTC
TTCCTGCCCTGCTGTGTCCCACAGAGCCAGCTCCACCTGCTTGCCGTCCACCTCAATGTCCGCAATATAG
TTCTCAAAGACAGTAGGGACGTAGACCTCCGGAAACTGATCCTTGCTGAAGACGATGAGGAGGCAGGTCT
TCCCACAGGCACCATCCCCAACGATCACCAGCTTCTTTCGGATTGCAGCCATGGTAAGGGCGAATTCTGC
AGATATCCATCACNCTGGCGGCCGCTCGAGCATGCATCTAGAGGGCCCAATTCGCCCNATAGTGAGTCGT
ATTACANTTCACTGGGCCGTCNNTTTNNNACGTCGTGACTNGNAAAAN
