[The description below was written by a language model from this plasmid's Addgene catalogue record.]
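Description:
pCR-BluntII-TOPO-RhoC is a small bacterial cloning plasmid that carries the human RhoC coding region in the commercial pCR-BluntII-TOPO backbone, a vector of about 3.5 kb designed for capturing blunt-ended PCR products. The catalogue lists it as a bacterial expression vector, but this backbone family is mainly used for cloning, sequencing and storing inserts rather than producing protein. The record names no promoter driving RhoC and gives no feature table. Selection in E. coli is by kanamycin. The origin of replication is not stated and the copy number is recorded as unknown.

The insert is about 645 bp and corresponds to human RHOC (also known as ARHC or ARH9), which encodes a small GTPase of the Rho family involved in regulating the actin cytoskeleton and cell motility. No epitope tags, fusions or mutations are noted. EcoRI sites flank the insert on both sides and remain intact, so the fragment can be released in a single digest and moved into another vector. Because the same enzyme cuts at both ends, orientation would need to be checked after subcloning. An SP6 primer site on the backbone is listed for sequencing into the 5′ end of the insert.

The plasmid comes from a study of metastasis that identified RhoC as essential to that process. It most plausibly serves as a sequence-verifiable source clone of the human RhoC cDNA for transfer into mammalian, retroviral or other expression vectors, although the record does not state its intended use.
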