Addgene plasmid #14099: pCR-BluntII-TOPO-RhoC
Depositing lab: Richard Hynes. Depositing organization: Massachusetts Institute of Technology. Publication: Genomic analysis of metastasis reveals an essential role for RhoC. Clark EA, Golub TR, Lander ES, Hynes RO. Nature. 2000 Aug 3. 406(6795):532-5. 10.1038/35020106 PubMed 10952316.
Backbone
  Vector backbone: PCR-BluntII-TOPO
  Backbone manufacturer: Invitrogen
  Backbone size w/o insert (bp): 3519
  Vector type: Bacterial Expression
Growth in bacteria
  Bacterial resistance: Kanamycin, 50 μg/mL
  Growth temperature: 37°C
  Growth strain: DH5alpha
  Copy number: Unknown
Gene/Insert
  Gene/Insert name: Human RhoC
  Species: H. sapiens (human)
  Insert size (bp): 645
  Entrez Gene: RHOC (a.k.a. ARH9, ARHC, H9, RHOH9)
  Cloning method: Restriction Enzyme; 5′ cloning site EcoRI (not destroyed); 3′ cloning site EcoRI (not destroyed)
  Sequencing primers: 5′ SP6
Terms and licenses: Academic/Nonprofit Terms; Industry Terms: Not Available to Industry
How to cite: pCR-BluntII-TOPO-RhoC was a gift from Richard Hynes (Addgene plasmid # 14099 ; http://n2t.net/addgene:14099 ; RRID:Addgene_14099)
